>Addgene plasmid #164873 | TC1614 | addgene full sequence | sequence record 325776 | Addgene NGS Result
AAGGGCGACACGGAAATGTTGAATACTCATACTCTTCCTTTTTCAATATTATTGAAGCATTTATCAGGGT
TATTGTCTCATGAGCGGATACATATTTGAATGTATTTAGAAAAATAAACAAATAGGGGTTCCGCGCACAT
TTCCCCGAAAAGTGCCACCTGACGTCGACGGATCGGGAGATCTCCCGATCCCCTATGGTGCACTCTCAGT
ACAATCTGCTCTGATGCCGCATAGTTAAGCCAGTATCTGCTCCCTGCTTGTGTGTTGGAGGTCGCTGAGT
AGTGCGCGAGCAAAATTTAAGCTACAACAAGGCAAGGCTTGACCGACAATTGCATGAAGAATCTGCTTAG
GGTTAGGCGTTTTGCGCTGCTTCGCGATGTACGGGCCAGATATACGCGTTGACATTGATTATTGACTAGT
TATTAATAGTAATCAATTACGGGGTCATTAGTTCATAGCCCATATATGGAGTTCCGCGTTACATAACTTA
CGGTAAATGGCCCGCCTGGCTGACCGCCCAACGACCCCCGCCCATTGACGTCAATAATGACGTATGTTCC
CATAGTAACGCCAATAGGGACTTTCCATTGACGTCAATGGGTGGAGTATTTACGGTAAACTGCCCACTTG
GCAGTACATCAAGTGTATCATATGCCAAGTACGCCCCCTATTGACGTCAATGACGGTAAATGGCCCGCCT
GGCATTATGCCCAGTACATGACCTTATGGGACTTTCCTACTTGGCAGTACATCTACGTATTAGTCATCGC
TATTACCATGGTGATGCGGTTTTGGCAGTACATCAATGGGCGTGGATAGCGGTTTGACTCACGGGGATTT
CCAAGTCTCCACCCCATTGACGTCAATGGGAGTTTGTTTTGGCACCAAAATCAACGGGACTTTCCAAAAT
GTCGTAACAACTCCGCCCCATTGACGCAAATGGGCGGTAGGCGTGTACGGTGGGAGGTCTATATAAGCAG
AGCTCTCTGGCTAACTAGAGAACCCACTGCTTACTGGCTTATCGAAATTAATACGACTCACTATAGGGAG
ACCCAAGCTGGCTAGCGTTTAAACTTAAGCTTGCCACCATGAAACGGACTGCTGACGGCAGCGAATTTGA
GAGCCCCAAGAAGAAGAGGAAAGTCGGATCCATCGAGAAGAAGAAGAGCTTCGCCAAGGGCATGGGAGTG
AAGAGCACCCTGGTGTCCGGCTCTAAGGTGTACATGACCACATTTGCTGAGGGAAGCGACGCCAGGCTGG
AGAAGATCGTGGAGGGCGATAGCATCAGATCCGTGAACGAGGGAGAGGCTTTCAGCGCCGAGATGGCTGA
CAAGAACGCTGGCTACAAGATCGGAAACGCCAAGTTTTCCCACCCAAAGGGCTACGCCGTGGTGGCTAAC
AACCCACTGTACACCGGACCAGTGCAGCAGGACATGCTGGGACTGAAGGAGACACTGGAGAAGAGGTACT
TCGGCGAGTCCGCCGACGGAAACGATAACATCTGCATCCAGGTCATCCACAACATCCTGGATATCGAGAA
GATCCTGGCTGAGTACATCACAAACGCCGCTTACGCCGTGAACAACATCTCCGGCCTGGACAAGGATATC
ATCGGCTTCGGAAAGTTTTCTACCGTGTACACATACGACGAGTTCAAGGATCCAGAGCACCACCGGGCCG
CTTTTAACAACAACGACAAGCTGATCAACGCCATCAAGGCTCAGTACGACGAGTTCGATAACTTTCTGGA
TAACCCCAGGCTGGGCTACTTCGGACAGGCTTTCTTTTCTAAGGAGGGCAGAAACTACATCATCAACTAC
GGAAACGAGTGTTACGACATCCTGGCCCTGCTGAGCGGACTGGCCCACTGGGTGGTGGCCAACAACGAGG
AGGAGTCTCGGATCAGCCGCACCTGGCTGTACAACCTGGACAAGAACCTGGATAACGAGTACATCTCCAC
ACTGAACTACCTGTACGACAGGATCACCAACGAGCTGACAAACAGCTTCTCCAAGAACTCTGCCGCTAAC
GTGAACTACATCGCTGAGACCCTGGGCATCAACCCAGCTGAGTTCGCTGAGCAGTACTTCAGATTTTCCA
TCATGAAGGAGCAGAAGAACCTGGGCTTCAACATCACAAAGCTGAGAGAAGTGATGCTGGACAGAAAGGA
TATGTCCGAGATCAGGAAGAACCACAAGGTGTTCGATTCTATCAGAACCAAGGTGTACACAATGATGGAC
TTTGTGATCTACAGGTACTACATCGAGGAGGATGCCAAGGTGGCCGCTGCCAACAAGAGCCTGCCCGACA
ACGAGAAGTCTCTGAGCGAGAAGGATATCTTCGTGATCAACCTGAGAGGCTCCTTTAACGACGATCAGAA
GGACGCTCTGTACTACGATGAGGCCAACAGGATCTGGAGAAAGCTGGAGAACATCATGCACAACATCAAG
GAGTTCCGGGGAAACAAGACCCGCGAGTACAAGAAGAAGGACGCTCCAAGGCTGCCTAGGATCCTGCCTG
CTGGAAGGGACGTGAGCGCCTTCAGCAAGCTGATGTACGCCCTGACAATGTTTCTGGACGGAAAGGAGAT
CAACGATCTGCTGACCACACTGATCAACAAGTTCGACAACATCCAGTCTTTTCTGAAAGTGATGCCTCTG
ATCGGCGTGAACGCTAAGTTCGTGGAGGAGTACGCCTTCTTTAAGGACAGCGCCAAGATCGCTGATGAGC
TGCGGCTGATCAAGTCCTTTGCCAGGATGGGAGAGCCAATCGCTGACGCTAGGAGAGCTATGTACATCGA
TGCCATCCGGATCCTGGGAACCAACGGTACCAGCAAGAGGACAGCAGACGGGTCCGAATTCGAATCCCCC
AAGAAAAAGAGGAAGGTGGGTCCCGGGTCTATGGAAGCCAGCCCAGCATCCGGGCCCAGACACTTGATGG
ATCCACACATATTCACTTCCAACTTTAACAATGGCATTGGAAGGCATAAGACCTACCTGTGCTACGAAGT
GGAGCGCCTGGACAATGGCACCTCGGTCAAGATGGACCAGCACAGGGGCTTTCTACACAACCAGGCTAAG
AATCTTCTCTGTGGCTTTTACGGCCGCCATGCGGAGCTGCGCTTCTTGGACCTGGTTCCTTCTTTGCAGT
TGGACCCGGCCCAGATCTACAGGGTCACTTGGTTCATCTCCTGGAGCCCCTGCTTCTCCTGGGGCTGTGC
CGGGGAAGTGCGTGCGTTCCTTCAGGAGAACACACACGTGAGACTGCGTATCTTCGCTGCCCGCATCTAT
GATGACGACCCCCTATATAAGGAGGCACTGCAAATGCTGCGGGATGCTGGGGCCCAAGTCTCCATCATGA
CCTACGATGAATTTAAGCACTGCTGGGACACCTTTGTGGACCACCAGGGATGTCCCTTCCAGCCCTGGGA
TGGACTAGATGAGCACAGCCAAGCCCTGAGTGGGAGGCTGCGGGCCATTCTCCAGAATCAGGGAAACGGA
TCCAAAAGAACTGCGGATGGATCTGAGTTTGAGAGTCCAAAAAAGAAGAGGAAGGTCGGTTCTATGCGCA
ACTTCATCATCAACAACGTGATCAGCAACAAGCGGTTTCACTACCTGATCAGATACGGCGACCCAGCTCA
CCTGCACGAGATCGCTAAGAACGAGGCCGTGGTGAAGTTCGTGCTGGGACGGATCGCCGATATCCAGAAG
AAGCAGGGCCAGAACGGAAAGAACCAGATCGACCGCTACTACGAGACCTGCATCGGCAAGGATAAGGGAA
AGTCCGTGTCTGAGAAGGTGGACGCTCTGACCAAGATCATCACAGGCATGAACTACGACCAGTTCGATAA
GAAGAGATCTGTGATCGAGGACACCGGAAGGGAGAACGCCGAGAGAGAGAAGTTTAAGAAGATCATCAGC
CTGTACCTGACAGTGATCTACCACATCCTGAAGAACATCGTGAACATCAACGCTAGATACGTGATCGGCT
TCCACTGCGTGGAGCGCGATGCCCAGCTGTACAAGGAGAAGGGATACGACATCAACCTGAAGAAGCTGGA
GGAGAAGGGCTTTAGCTCCGTGACCAAGCTGTGCGCTGGAATCGACGAGACAGCCCCCGACAAGAGGAAG
GATGTGGAGAAGGAGATGGCCGAGAGAGCTAAGGAGAGCATCGACTCCCTGGAGTCTGCTAACCCTAAGC
TGTACGCCAACTACATCAAGTACTCCGATGAGAAGAAGGCCGAGGAGTTCACCAGGCAGATCAACAGAGA
GAAGGCCAAGACCGCTCTGAACGCCTACCTGAGGAACACAAAGTGGAACGTGATCATCCGGGAGGACCTG
CTGCGCATCGATAACAAGACCTGTACACTGTTCGCTAACAAGGCTGTGGCCCTGGAGGTGGCTCGCTACG
TGCACGCCTACATCAACGACATCGCCGAGGTGAACTCCTACTTTCAGCTGTACCACTACATCATGCAGAG
GATCATCATGAACGAGAGATACGAGAAGTCTAGCGGCAAGGTGTCTGAGTACTTCGACGCCGTGAACGAT
GAGAAGAAGTACAACGATAGACTGCTGAAGCTGCTGTGCGTGCCTTTCGGATACTGTATCCCACGGTTTA
AGAACCTGAGCATCGAGGCCCTGTTCGACCGCAACGAGGCTGCCAAGTTTGATAAGGAGAAGAAGAAGGT
GAGCGGCAACTCCGGTTCTAAGCGCACCGCCGATGGATCCGAGTTCGAATCCCCTAAAAAGAAAAGAAAG
GTGGGATCCGCGGCCGCTGGATCCGCTACTAACTTCAGCCTGCTGAAGCAGGCTGGAGACGTGGAGGAGA
ACCCTGGACCTATGGTGAGCAAGGGCGAGGAGGATAACATGGCCATCATCAAGGAGTTCATGCGCTTCAA
GGTGCACATGGAGGGCTCCGTGAACGGCCACGAGTTCGAGATCGAGGGCGAGGGCGAGGGCCGCCCCTAC
GAGGGCACCCAGACCGCCAAGCTGAAGGTGACCAAGGGTGGCCCCCTGCCCTTCGCCTGGGACATCCTGT
CCCCTCAGTTCATGTACGGCTCCAAGGCCTACGTGAAGCACCCCGCCGACATCCCCGACTACTTGAAGCT
GTCCTTCCCCGAGGGCTTCAAGTGGGAGCGCGTGATGAACTTCGAGGACGGCGGCGTGGTGACCGTGACC
CAGGACTCCTCCCTGCAGGACGGCGAGTTCATCTACAAGGTGAAGCTGCGCGGCACCAACTTCCCCTCCG
ACGGCCCCGTAATGCAGAAGAAGACCATGGGCTGGGAGGCCTCCTCCGAGCGGATGTACCCCGAGGACGG
CGCCCTGAAGGGCGAGATCAAGCAGAGGCTGAAGCTGAAGGACGGCGGCCACTACGACGCTGAGGTCAAG
ACCACCTACAAGGCCAAGAAGCCCGTGCAGCTGCCCGGCGCCTACAACGTCAACATCAAGTTGGACATCA
CCTCCCACAACGAGGACTACACCATCGTGGAACAGTACGAACGCGCCGAGGGCCGCCACTCCACCGGCGG
CATGGACGAGCTGTACAAGTAAGGCCGCGACTCTAGAGTCGACCTGCAGGCATGCAAGCTTGATAATCAA
CCTCTGGATTACAAAATTTGTGAAAGATTGACTGGTATTCTTAACTATGTTGCTCCTTTTACGCTATGTG
GATACGCTGCTTTAATGCCTTTGTATCATGCTATTGCTTCCCGTATGGCTTTCATTTTCTCCTCCTTGTA
TAAATCCTGGTTGCTGTCTCTTTATGAGGAGTTGTGGCCCGTTGTCAGGCAACGTGGCGTGGTGTGCACT
GTGTTTGCTGACGCAACCCCCACTGGTTGGGGCATTGCCACCACCTGTCAGCTCCTTTCCGGGACTTTCG
CTTTCCCCCTCCCTATTGCCACGGCGGAACTCATCGCCGCCTGCCTTGCCCGCTGCTGGACAGGGGCTCG
GCTGTTGGGCACTGACAATTCCGTGGTGTTGTCGGGGAAATCATCGTCCTTTCCTTGGCTGCTCGCCTGT
GTTGCCACCTGGATTCTGCGCGGGACGTCCTTCTGCTACGTCCCTTCGGCCCTCAATCCAGCGGACCTTC
CTTCCCGCGGCCTGCTGCCGGCTCTGCGGCCTCTTCCGCGTCTTCGCCTTCGCCCTCAGACGAGTCGGAT
CTCCCTTTGGGCCGCCTCCCCGCATCGATACCGTCGACCTCGACCTCGACTGTGCCTTCTAGTTGCCAGC
CATCTGTTGTTTGCCCCTCCCCCGTGCCTTCCTTGACCCTGGAAGGTGCCACTCCCACTGTCCTTTCCTA
ATAAAATGAGGAAATTGCATCGCATTGTCTGAGTAGGTGTCATTCTATTCTGGGGGGTGGGGTGGGGCAG
GACAGCAAGGGGGAGGATTGGGAAGACAATAGCAGGCATGCTGGGGAGCTTCCTCGCTCACTGACTCGCT
GCGCTCGGTCGTTCGGCTGCGGCGAGCGGTATCAGCTCACTCAAAGGCGGTAATACGGTTATCCACAGAA
TCAGGGGATAACGCAGGAAAGAACATGTGAGCAAAAGGCCAGCAAAAGGCCAGGAACCGTAAAAAGGCCG
CGTTGCTGGCGTTTTTCCATAGGCTCCGCCCCCCTGACGAGCATCACAAAAATCGACGCTCAAGTCAGAG
GTGGCGAAACCCGACAGGACTATAAAGATACCAGGCGTTTCCCCCTGGAAGCTCCCTCGTGCGCTCTCCT
GTTCCGACCCTGCCGCTTACCGGATACCTGTCCGCCTTTCTCCCTTCGGGAAGCGTGGCGCTTTCTCATA
GCTCACGCTGTAGGTATCTCAGTTCGGTGTAGGTCGTTCGCTCCAAGCTGGGCTGTGTGCACGAACCCCC
CGTTCAGCCCGACCGCTGCGCCTTATCCGGTAACTATCGTCTTGAGTCCAACCCGGTAAGACACGACTTA
TCGCCACTGGCAGCAGCCACTGGTAACAGGATTAGCAGAGCGAGGTATGTAGGCGGTGCTACAGAGTTCT
TGAAGTGGTGGCCTAACTACGGCTACACTAGAAGAACAGTATTTGGTATCTGCGCTCTGCTGAAGCCAGT
TACCTTCGGAAAAAGAGTTGGTAGCTCTTGATCCGGCAAACAAACCACCGCTGGTAGCGGTGGTTTTTTT
GTTTGCAAGCAGCAGATTACGCGCAGAAAAAAAGGATCTCAAGAAGATCCTTTGATCTTTTCTACGGGGT
CTGACGCTCAGTGGAACGAAAACTCACGTTAAGGGATTTTGGTCATGAGATTATCAAAAAGGATCTTCAC
CTAGATCCTTTTAAATTAAAAATGAAGTTTTAAATCAATCTAAAGTATATATGAGTAAACTTGGTCTGAC
AGTTACCAATGCTTAATCAGTGAGGCACCTATCTCAGCGATCTGTCTATTTCGTTCATCCATAGTTGCCT
GACTCCCCGTCGTGTAGATAACTACGATACGGGAGGGCTTACCATCTGGCCCCAGTGCTGCAATGATACC
GCGAGACCCACGCTCACCGGCTCCAGATTTATCAGCAATAAACCAGCCAGCCGGAAGGGCCGAGCGCAGA
AGTGGTCCTGCAACTTTATCCGCCTCCATCCAGTCTATTAATTGTTGCCGGGAAGCTAGAGTAAGTAGTT
CGCCAGTTAATAGTTTGCGCAACGTTGTTGCCATTGCTACAGGCATCGTGGTGTCACGCTCGTCGTTTGG
TATGGCTTCATTCAGCTCCGGTTCCCAACGATCAAGGCGAGTTACATGATCCCCCATGTTGTGCAAAAAA
GCGGTTAGCTCCTTCGGTCCTCCGATCGTTGTCAGAAGTAAGTTGGCCGCAGTGTTATCACTCATGGTTA
TGGCAGCACTGCATAATTCTCTTACTGTCATGCCATCCGTAAGATGCTTTTCTGTGACTGGTGAGTACTC
AACCAAGTCATTCTGAGAATAGTGTATGCGGCGACCGAGTTGCTCTTGCCCGGCGTCAATACGGGATAAT
ACCGCGCCACATAGCAGAACTTTAAAAGTGCTCATCATTGGAAAACGTTCTTCGGGGCGAAAACTCTCAA
GGATCTTACCGCTGTTGAGATCCAGTTCGATGTAACCCACTCGTGCACCCAACTGATCTTCAGCATCTTT
TACTTTCACCAGCGTTTCTGGGTGAGCAAAAACAGGAAGGCAAAATGCCGCAAAAAAGGGAAT
Features (pLannotate 1.2.2; 14 found; start..end, strand, type, name):
     31..135     -  promoter       AmpR promoter: bla
    194..246     -  misc_feature   bom (fragment): basis of mobility region from pBR322
    401..780     +  enhancer       CMV enhancer: human cytomegalovirus immediate early enhancer
    781..984     +  promoter       CMV promoter: human cytomegalovirus (CMV) immediate early promoter
    980..1013    +  LTR            5' LTR (truncated) (fragment): truncated 5' long terminal repeat (LTR) from HIV-1
   1029..1047    +  promoter       T7 promoter: promoter for bacteriophage T7 RNA polymerase
   2901..3497    +  CDS            APOBEC3A: human cytidine deaminase (C to U editing enzyme) that efficiently edits methylated cytosines (Wang et al., 2018); human APOBEC3A; also known as hA3A; A3A
   4842..5549    +  CDS            mCherry: mCherry is a basic (constitutively fluorescent) red fluorescent protein published in 2004, derived from Discosoma sp.. It is reported to be a very rapidly-maturing monomer with low acid sensitivity.
   5561..5591    +  misc_feature   MCS (fragment): pUC18/19 multiple cloning site
   5595..6183    +  misc_feature   WPRE: woodchuck hepatitis virus posttranscriptional regulatory element
   6184..6203    +  misc_feature   MCS (fragment): pBluescript multiple cloning site
   6210..6417    +  polyA_signal   bGH poly(A) signal: bovine growth hormone polyadenylation signal
   6594..7182    -  rep_origin     ori: high-copy-number ColE1/pMB1/pBR322/pUC origin of replication
   7353..30      -  CDS            AmpR (across the origin): β-lactamase; bla; confers resistance to ampicillin, carbenicillin, and related antibiotics
