[The description below was written by a language model from this plasmid's Addgene catalogue record and pLannotate feature annotations shown in this document.]
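Description:
TC1614 is a pUC57-based mammalian expression plasmid of about 8.2 kb that encodes CURE-X, a programmable C-to-U RNA editor. It is maintained in bacteria as a high-copy plasmid through a ColE1/pUC-type origin and is selected with ampicillin via the β-lactamase gene and its native promoter. A fragment of the pBR322 bom region and short remnants of cloning sites are also annotated.

The payload is driven by the human cytomegalovirus immediate early enhancer and promoter, followed by a T7 promoter that could support in vitro transcription. A very short fragment annotated as a truncated HIV-1 5' LTR sits at the promoter junction, but no other lentiviral elements are annotated. According to the catalogue entry, the insert is human APOBEC3A cytidine deaminase carrying the Y132D mutation, placed inside RfxCas13d, an RNA-guided, RNA-targeting Cas13 effector. The feature table annotates only the APOBEC3A coding segment. The unannotated stretches flanking it are consistent with the split Cas13d sequence, though the table does not label them. An mCherry coding sequence lies downstream and presumably marks transfected cells, but the record does not state how it is linked to the editor. The transcript ends with a WPRE, which enhances expression post-transcriptionally, and a bovine growth hormone polyadenylation signal. No guide RNA cassette is annotated, so the targeting RNA is presumably supplied separately.

The stated purpose is targeted C-to-U editing of RNA in mammalian cells, with this variant offering low off-target activity at the cost of lower editing efficiency.
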