Addgene plasmid #164873: TC1614
Purpose: CURE-X: C to U RNA Editing, with low off-target effects but also lower efficiency
Depositing lab: Tian Chi. Depositing organization: ShanghaiTech University. Publication: Programmable C-to-U RNA editing using the human APOBEC3A deaminase. Huang X, Lv J, Li Y, Mao S, Li Z, Jing Z, Sun Y, Zhang X, Shen S, Wang X, Di M, Ge J, Huang X, Zuo E, Chi T. EMBO J. 2020 Nov 16;39(22):e104741. doi: 10.15252/embj.2020104741. Epub 2020 Oct 15. PubMed 33058229.
Backbone
  Vector backbone: puc57
  Vector type: Mammalian Expression, CRISPR
Growth in bacteria
  Bacterial resistance: Ampicillin, 100 μg/mL
  Growth temperature: 37°C
  Growth strain: NEB Stable
  Copy number: High Copy
Gene/Insert
  Gene/Insert name: hAPOBEC3A inserted into RfxCas13d
  Species: Other
  Mutation: human apobec Y132D
  Entrez Gene: APOBEC3A (a.k.a. A3A, ARP3, PHRBN, bK150C2.1)
  Cloning method: Gibson Cloning
Terms and licenses: Academic/Nonprofit Terms; Industry Terms: Not Available to Industry
How to cite: TC1614 was a gift from Tian Chi (Addgene plasmid # 164873 ; http://n2t.net/addgene:164873 ; RRID:Addgene_164873)
